>Addgene plasmid #216813 | pDM043 | addgene full sequence | sequence record 430146 | Addgene NGS Result
TTATCCCCTGATTCTGTGGATAACCGTATTACCGCCTTTGAGTGAGCTGATACCGCTCGCCGCAGCCGAA
CGACCGAGCGCAGCGAGTCAGTGAGCGAGGAAGCGGAAGAGCGCCCAATACGCAAACCGCCTCTCCCCGC
GCGTTGGCCGATTCATTAATGCAGCTGGCACGACAGGTTTCCCGACTGGAAAGCGGGCAGTGAGCGCAAC
GCAATTAATGTGAGTTAGCTCACTCATTAGGCACCCCAGGCTTTACACTTTATGCTTCCGGCTCGTATGT
TGTGTGGAATTGTGAGCGGATAACAATTTCACACAGGAAACAGCTATGACCATGATTACGCCAAGCTTGC
ATGCCTGCAGGTCGACTCTAGAGGATCCTGAGCAGCAGCGAGCTCGAGGACGTCAGGGGAACCACCAGAA
CCACCGGTAGAATGACGAGCAACGGAACGCTCATATTGTTCGACGACGGTGTAGTCCTCGTTGTGGGAGG
TGATGTCGAGCTTGCGGTCGATGTTGAAGGCACCAGGCATCTGAACGGGCTTTTTAGCACGGTAGGTGGT
CTTGAAGTCAGCGAGGTAGCGACCACCGTCCTTAAGGCGAAGGGCCATCTTGATGTCACCTTTAAGAACG
ACATCCTCAGGGTAGAGACGTTCGGTGGAGGCCTCCCAACCCATGGTCTTCTTCTGCATGACGGGACCAT
CAGGAGGAAAATTGGTACCGCGGAGCTTGACCTTGTAGATGAGGGTACCGTCCTCAAGGGAAGTATCTTG
GGCAACAGAGACGGCACCACCATCTTCGAAGTTCATGACGCGCTCCCACTTGAAACCCTCGGGAAAGGAC
TGCTTCCAATAATCGGGAATATCAGCGGGGTGCTTGGTGAAGGCGCGGGAACCGTACATGAACTGAGGAG
AGAGGATGTCCCAGGAGAAAGGTAAAGGACCACCTTTAGTAACACGTAACTTGGCGGTCTGGGTACCCTC
GTAGGGGCGACCCTCACCCTCACCCTCGATCTCGAACTCGTGACCGTTCATAGAACCTTCCATGTGAACC
TTAAAACGCATAAACTCCTTGATGACGGCCTCGGTGGAGTCCATCCCGGGTACCGAGCTCGAATTCACTG
GCCGTCGTTTTACAACGTCGTGACTGGGAAAACCCTGGCGTTACCCAACTTAATCGCCTTGCAGCACATC
CCCCTTTCGCCAGCTGGCGTAATAGCGAAGAGGCCCGCACCGATCGCCCTTCCCAACAGTTGCGCAGCCT
GAATGGCGAATGGCGCCTGATGCGGTATTTTCTCCTTACGCATCTGTGCGGTATTTCACACCGCATATGG
TGCACTCTCAGTACAATCTGCTCTGATGCCGCATAGTTAAGCCAGCCCCGACACCCGCCAACACCCGCTG
ACGCGCCCTGACGGGCTTGTCTGCTCCCGGCATCCGCTTACAGACAAGCTGTGACCGTCTCCGGGAGCTG
CATGTGTCAGAGGTTTTCACCGTCATCACCGAAACGCGCGAGACGAAAGGGCCTCGTGATACGCCTATTT
TTATAGGTTAATGTCATGATAATAATGGTTTCTTAGACGTCAGGTGGCACTTTTCGGGGAAATGTGCGCG
GAACCCCTATTTGTTTATTTTTCTAAATACATTCAAATATGTATCCGCTCATGAGACAATAACCCTGATA
AATGCTTCAATAATATTGAAAAAGGAAGAGTATGAGTATTCAACATTTCCGTGTCGCCCTTATTCCCTTT
TTTGCGGCATTTTGCCTTCCTGTTTTTGCTCACCCAGAAACGCTGGTGAAAGTAAAAGATGCTGAAGATC
AGTTGGGTGCACGAGTGGGTTACATCGAACTGGATCTCAACAGCGGTAAGATCCTTGAGAGTTTTCGCCC
CGAAGAACGTTTTCCAATGATGAGCACTTTTAAAGTTCTGCTATGTGGCGCGGTATTATCCCGTATTGAC
GCCGGGCAAGAGCAACTCGGTCGCCGCATACACTATTCTCAGAATGACTTGGTTGAGTACTCACCAGTCA
CAGAAAAGCATCTTACGGATGGCATGACAGTAAGAGAATTATGCAGTGCTGCCATAACCATGAGTGATAA
CACTGCGGCCAACTTACTTCTGACAACGATCGGAGGACCGAAGGAGCTAACCGCTTTTTTGCACAACATG
GGGGATCATGTAACTCGCCTTGATCGTTGGGAACCGGAGCTGAATGAAGCCATACCAAACGACGAGCGTG
ACACCACGATGCCTGTAGCAATGGCAACAACGTTGCGCAAACTATTAACTGGCGAACTACTTACTCTAGC
TTCCCGGCAACAATTAATAGACTGGATGGAGGCGGATAAAGTTGCAGGACCACTTCTGCGCTCGGCCCTT
CCGGCTGGCTGGTTTATTGCTGATAAATCTGGAGCCGGTGAGCGTGGGTCTCGCGGTATCATTGCAGCAC
TGGGGCCAGATGGTAAGCCCTCCCGTATCGTAGTTATCTACACGACGGGGAGTCAGGCAACTATGGATGA
ACGAAATAGACAGATCGCTGAGATAGGTGCCTCACTGATTAAGCATTGGTAACTGTCAGACCAAGTTTAC
TCATATATACTTTAGATTGATTTAAAACTTCATTTTTAATTTAAAAGGATCTAGGTGAAGATCCTTTTTG
ATAATCTCATGACCAAAATCCCTTAACGTGAGTTTTCGTTCCACTGAGCGTCAGACCCCGTAGAAAAGAT
CAAAGGATCTTCTTGAGATCCTTTTTTTCTGCGCGTAATCTGCTGCTTGCAAACAAAAAAACCACCGCTA
CCAGCGGTGGTTTGTTTGCCGGATCAAGAGCTACCAACTCTTTTTCCGAAGGTAACTGGCTTCAGCAGAG
CGCAGATACCAAATACTGTTCTTCTAGTGTAGCCGTAGTTAGGCCACCACTTCAAGAACTCTGTAGCACC
GCCTACATACCTCGCTCTGCTAATCCTGTTACCAGTGGCTGCTGCCAGTGGCGATAAGTCGTGTCTTACC
GGGTTGGACTCAAGACGATAGTTACCGGATAAGGCGCAGCGGTCGGGCTGAACGGGGGGTTCGTGCACAC
AGCCCAGCTTGGAGCGAACGACCTACACCGAACTGAGATACCTACAGCGTGAGCTATGAGAAAGCGCCAC
GCTTCCCGAAGGGAGAAAGGCGGACAGGTATCCGGTAAGCGGCAGGGTCGGAACAGGAGAGCGCACGAGG
GAGCTTCCAGGGGGAAACGCCTGGTATCTTTATAGTCCTGTCGGGTTTCGCCACCTCTGACTTGAGCGTC
GATTTTTGTGATGCTCGTCAGGGGGGCGGAGCCTATGGAAAAACGCCAGCAACGCGGCCTTTTTACGGTT
CCTGGCCTTTTGCTGGCCTTTTGCTCACATGTTCTTTCCTGCG
Features (pLannotate 1.2.2; 14 found; start..end, strand, type, name):
      1..109     +  rep_origin     RSF ori (fragment): Plasmids containing the RSF 1030 origin of replication can be propagated in E. coli cells that contain additional plasmids with compatible origins.
    111..203     +  CDS            lacI (fragment): lac repressor; lacI; The lac repressor binds to the lac operator to inhibit transcription in E. coli. This inhibition can be relieved by adding lactose or isopropyl-β-D-thiogalactopyranoside (IPTG).
    216..237     +  protein_bind   CAP binding site: CAP binding activates transcription in the presence of cAMP. E. coli catabolite activator protein
    252..282     +  promoter       lac promoter: promoter for the E. coli lac operon
    290..306     +  protein_bind   lac operator: The lac repressor binds to the lac operator to inhibit transcription in E. coli. This inhibition can be relieved by adding lactose or isopropyl-β-D-thiogalactopyranoside (IPTG). lac repressor encoded by lacI
    343..378     -  misc_feature   MCS (fragment): pUC18/19 multiple cloning site
    420..1082    -  CDS            mScarlet: mScarlet is a basic (constitutively fluorescent) red fluorescent protein published in 2016, derived from synthetic construct. It has moderate acid sensitivity.
   1095..1116    -  misc_feature   MCS (fragment): pUC18/19 multiple cloning site
   1113..1270    +  CDS            lacZα (fragment): LacZα fragment of β-galactosidase; lacZ fragment
   1276..1375    -  misc_feature   bom (fragment): basis of mobility region from pBR322
   1477..1512    -  CDS            rop (fragment): Rop protein, which maintains plasmids at low copy number; rop
   1607..1711    +  promoter       AmpR promoter: bla
   1712..2572    +  CDS            AmpR: β-lactamase; bla; confers resistance to ampicillin, carbenicillin, and related antibiotics
   2743..3331    +  rep_origin     ori: high-copy-number ColE1/pMB1/pBR322/pUC origin of replication
