[The description below was written by a language model from this plasmid's Addgene catalogue record and pLannotate feature annotations shown in this document.]
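Description:
pDM043 is a small (about 3.4 kb) pUC19-based plasmid that stores a fluorescent-protein coding module for tagging work in the filamentous fungus Aspergillus nidulans. It is maintained in E. coli at high copy number through the pUC-type ColE1/pMB1 origin and selected with ampicillin via the β-lactamase (AmpR) gene and its own promoter. The automated annotation also flags short fragments resembling an RSF origin, lacI, bom and rop. These are partial matches typical of pUC backbone sequence rather than functional elements.

The insert is a synthetic mScarlet3 open reading frame, a bright monomeric red fluorescent protein, with codon usage adjusted for A. nidulans. It was derived from a commercially synthesised gene fragment and placed into the pUC19 polylinker by Gibson assembly, leaving remnants of the multiple cloning site on either side and interrupting lacZα. The annotation tool labels the roughly 660 bp coding sequence as "mScarlet", reflecting its closest database match. It lies on the strand opposite to the flanking lac promoter and operator, so the plasmid does not appear designed to express the protein in bacteria despite the "bacterial expression" catalogue category. The record lists no fungal promoter, terminator or selectable marker.

A linker sequence (called VinnyLinker in the record) is fused to the C-terminal end of mScarlet3, so that the fluorescent protein can be joined in frame upstream of a target protein for N-terminal tagging. The associated publication describes a Golden Gate-based CRISPR-Cas9 system for gene editing and fluorescent-protein tagging in A. nidulans. This suggests the plasmid is a source of the tag sequence, although the record does not state exactly how it is used.
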