Addgene plasmid #216813: pDM043
Purpose: Aspergillus nidulans codon-adjusted mScarlet3 fluorescent protein, includes linker for N-terminal tagging.
Depositing lab: Ken Sawin. Depositing organization: University of Edinburgh. Publication: Improved gene editing and fluorescent-protein tagging in Aspergillus nidulans using a Golden Gate-based CRISPR-Cas9 plasmid system. Modaffari D, Finlayson A, Miao Y, Wallace EWJ, Sawin KE. Wellcome Open Res. 2024 Oct 17;9:602. doi: 10.12688/wellcomeopenres.23086.1. eCollection 2024. PubMed 39640368.
Backbone
  Vector backbone: pUC19
  Vector type: Bacterial Expression
Growth in bacteria
  Bacterial resistance: Ampicillin, 100 μg/mL
  Growth temperature: 37°C
  Growth strain: DH5alpha
  Copy number: High Copy
Gene/Insert
  Gene/Insert name: mScarlet3
  Species: Synthetic
  Mutation: Aspergillus nidulans codon-adjusted
  Tag / fusion protein: VinnyLinker (C terminal on insert)
  Cloning method: Gibson Cloning
  Sequencing primers: 5′ M13 Forward; 3′ M13 Reverse
Resource information
  A portion of this plasmid was derived from a plasmid made by: Synthethic gene fragment from IDT
Terms and licenses: Academic/Nonprofit Terms; Industry Terms: Not Available to Industry
How to cite: pDM043 was a gift from Ken Sawin (Addgene plasmid # 216813 ; http://n2t.net/addgene:216813 ; RRID:Addgene_216813)
